>Addgene plasmid #69748 | pCB265 | depositor partial sequence | sequence record 123494 | ORF
GTTTGAAATCGGAAAGTTGGCGGGGCTGCGGGAGCTGAGCCTAGAGTCCGGCTGTTGGCTAGAGTGGGCG
CGGATCTGGTGTGGGGAAGGCGGCGGGACTCAGGCCTGCCTGCGAAGCATTGTCCTACATAATGGTAGAG
GACGAACTGGCACTTTTCGATAAAAGCATAAATGAATTTTGGAATAAATTCAAAAGTACGGACACCTCCT
GTCAGATGGCGGGACTAAGAGATACCTACAAGGATTCCATCAAAGCATTTGCAGAAAAGCTGTCTGTGAA
ATTAAAGGAAGAAGAACGAATGGTTGAGATGTTTCTGGAATATCAAAATCAGATCAGCAGGCAAAATAAG
CTCATTCAAGAAAAAAAGGATAACTTGTTAAAATTGATTGCTGAAGTAAAAGGCAAAAAGCAGGAATTGG
AAGTACTGACTGCAAATATCCAGGATCTTAAGGAAGAATATTCTAGGAAGAAGGAAACTATTTCTACTGC
TAATAAAGCGAATGCAGAGAGGTTGAAAAGGCTGCAGAAATCTGCAGACTTGTATAAAGATCGACTTGGA
CTAGAAATTCGAAAAATTTATGGTGAGAAATTGCAGTTTATTTTCACTAATATTGACCCTAAGAATCCTG
AGAGCCCATTTATGTTTTCCTTACATCTCAATGAAGCAAGGGACTATGAAGTGTCAGATAGTGCCCCTCA
TCTTGAGGGCCTAGCAGAATTTCAAGAGAATGTAAGGAAGACCAACAATTTTTCAGCTTTTCTTGCCAAT
GTTCGGAAAGCTTTTACTGCCACGGTTTATAATTAACATACAAATAGTGTATATAAAAACGGTTTATTTT
TCTTCTCTATTACATATCTCTTTTTTTCTTGTTTTTATTATTATTATACTTTAAGTTTTAGGGTACATGT
GCACAATGTGCAGGTTTGTTACATATGTATACATGTGCCATATTGGTGTGCTGCACCCATTAACTCGTCA
TTTCATTAGGTATATCTCCTAATGCTATCCCTCCCCCCTCCCCCAACCCACAACAGTCCCCGTTGTGTGA
TGTTCCCCTTCCTGTGTCCATGTGTTCTCATTGTTCAATTCCCACCTAGGAGTGAGAATATGTGGTGTTT
GGTTTTTTGTCCTTTCGATAGTTTGCTGAGAATGATGGTTTCCAGCTTCATCCATGTTCCTACAAAGGAC
ATGAACTCATCCTTTTTTATGGCTGCATAGTATTCCATGGTGTATATGTGCCACATTTTCTTAATCCAGT
CTATCATTGTTGGACATTTGGGTTGGTTCCAAGTCTTTGCTATTGTGAATAGTGCCGAAATAAACATACG
TGTGCATGTGTCTTTAAAAAAAAAAAAAAAAAAAAAAAAAAAAAA
