>Addgene plasmid #69748 | pCB265 | addgene partial sequence | sequence record 128889 | pBABE3 5'-ACCCTAACTGACACACATTCC-3'
GCATTCATTTTATGTTTCAGGTTCAGGGGGAGGTGTGGGAGGTTTTTTAAAGCAAGTAAAACCTCTACAA
ATGTGGTATGGCTGATTATGATCAGTTATCTAGATCCGGTGGATCCCGGGCCCGCGGTCAAAATTCTCCT
GGTTGTAGAGGTGAAAAAGTAATCAGGTTACCACCAAAAGAAATGTGTCTGGCATGTTCTTGATGTCTCC
TCTCCAGCTGAGTAAATGGATTACTGCAGTTTAGACCTGGTGAATCAAGAAGGTGGCATTCAGTAGTGAG
ACTTTTATTATCAAATAGTTCTGACTGAGAAATTTTAGTTTCCCCTTCTTCTAAGATGCTATTTTGTGAA
GCTGTATTTTTTTCAGGGCTACTCATCAAAACATCCTGTGATGTAATTGAAGAATTCAGTTCCATTCCTT
CCACAACATCTGAAATTCCTTCTTTTTTGTTAGTATTAATATCATCTGCTACTCCACCAGCAAGAAGAGG
CAAACTCATTCTCTCACTGGATAAACAATCCACCTTCAAGTCTGTCTTATTTACAACATGGTTTTCTTCA
ATTAAATCTGGTAATCCAGGACACTGAGCATCTTCTATGCTGCTCCTGCTTTCAGGAATACTCAAAAACA
AAGTCTTCTTCACATGTTCACTTTTCGTATTCTGAGGACCGGCATTTTCTGGTGATGTAGTTTGTTGTGG
AATGCCCATCTCATTTCTACTCTGAGATACAGCTTTGTTGACAGACTTAGGTGTTCCAAGTCTTTGAGAA
GGGCCTTCAGAAGAGACAGAAAGTCCTGAGAATAATTTAACAGGACTTTCAACTCTGAAAAATCCAGCAT
CGAACACTATTTTATCAACTTCCTTGGTATCACAGAAACTGCTGTTTCAGCACATTCTTCCTGCCTAAT
