>Addgene plasmid #69748 | pCB265 | addgene partial sequence | sequence record 128890 | EGFP-C 5'-CATGGTCCTGCTGGAGTTCGTG-3'
TCCGGAGGGGATCGGTGGAGCTCCACCGGTGGCGGCCGCTCTAGAGAGAATCTTTATTTTCAGGGCGCCG
CCAAATTCAAAGAAACCGCTGCTGCTAAATTCGAACGCCAGCACATGGACAGCGGAGGTGGAGGTACTAG
TCTCGAGATGTCTTCATCACATTTTGCCAGTCGACACAGGAAGGATATAAGTACTGAAATGATTAGAACT
AAAATTGCTCATAGGAAATCACTGTCTCAGAAAGAAAATAGACATAAGGAATACGAACGAAATAGACACT
TTGGTTTGAAAGATGTAAACATTCCAACCTTGGAAGGTAGAATTCTTGTTGAATTAGATGAGACATCTCA
AGGGCTTGTTCCAGAAAAGACCAATGTTAAGCCAAGGGCAATGAAAACTATTCTAGGTGATCAACGAAAA
CAGATGCTCCAAAAATACAAAGAAGAAAAGCAACTTCAAAAATTGAAAGAGCAGAGAGAGAAAGCTAAAC
GAGGAATATTTAAAGTGGGTCGTTATAGACCTGATATGCCTTGTTTTCTTTTATCAAACCAGAATGCTGT
GAAAGCTGAGCCAAAAAAGGCTATTCCATCTTCTGTACGGATTACAAGGTCAAAGGCCAAAGACCAAATG
GAGCAGACTAAGATTGATAACGAGAGTGATGTTCGAGCAATCCGACCTGGTCCAAGACAAACTTCTGAAA
AGAAAGTGTCAGACAAAGAGAAAAAAGTTGTGCAGCCTGTAATGCCCACGTCGTTGAGAATGACTCGATC
AGCTACTCAAGCAGCAAAGCAGGTTCCCAGAACAGTCTCATCTACCACAGCAAGAAAGCCCAGTCACAAG
AGCTGCTAATGAA
