[The description below was written by a language model from this plasmid's Addgene catalogue record.]
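Description:
pCB265 is a retroviral mammalian expression plasmid built on the pIC242 backbone, designed to deliver and express human HURP (hepatoma up-regulated protein, encoded by DLGAP5, also known as DLG7). It is maintained in bacteria as a high-copy plasmid under ampicillin selection, and the record lists a recombination-deficient strain for propagation, a common choice for retroviral vectors because their repeated terminal sequences can be unstable. Transduced mammalian cells are selected with blasticidin.

The insert is the human HURP coding sequence of about 2.5 kb, derived from an IMAGE cDNA clone and cloned between XhoI and EcoRI sites, both of which remain intact. It is fused at its N terminus to an eGFP-TEV-S tag. This tag combines enhanced GFP, a TEV protease cleavage site and an S-peptide. GFP allows the fusion protein to be visualised in live or fixed cells and provides a first affinity handle. TEV cleavage then releases the protein from that handle, and the S-peptide supports a second purification step, so the same cell line can serve for both localisation and tandem affinity purification.

The record does not state the promoter driving the fusion or list the viral elements, and no feature table is provided. The use of a pBABE 3' sequencing primer suggests a pBABE-like retroviral architecture, but this is not stated explicitly. The stated purpose is retroviral expression of HURP, which fits with generating stable, blasticidin-resistant cell lines that express the GFP-tagged protein.
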