Addgene plasmid #69748: pCB265
Purpose: Retroviral expression of HURP
Depositing lab: Iain Cheeseman. Depositing organization: Whitehead Institute for Biomedical Research.
Backbone
  Vector backbone: pIC242
  Backbone manufacturer: Arshad Desai (Addgene plasmid# 44432)
  Vector type: Mammalian Expression, Retroviral
  Selectable markers: Blasticidin
Growth in bacteria
  Bacterial resistance: Ampicillin, 100 μg/mL
  Growth temperature: 37°C
  Growth strain: NEB Stable
  Copy number: High Copy
Gene/Insert
  Gene/Insert name: HURP (alt names: image clone 3537754; DLGAP5)
  Species: H. sapiens (human)
  Insert size (bp): 2541
  Entrez Gene: DLGAP5 (a.k.a. DLG7, HURP)
  Tag / fusion protein: eGFP-TEV-S (N terminal on insert)
  Cloning method: Restriction Enzyme; 5′ cloning site XhoI (not destroyed); 3′ cloning site EcoRI (not destroyed)
  Sequencing primers: 5′ EGFP-C; 3′ pBABE 3'
Terms and licenses: Academic/Nonprofit Terms; Industry Terms: Not Available to Industry
How to cite: pCB265 was a gift from Iain Cheeseman (Addgene plasmid # 69748 ; http://n2t.net/addgene:69748 ; RRID:Addgene_69748)
